>Addgene plasmid #84724 | pVR2-m5 | addgene full sequence | sequence record 167505 | Addgene Assembled Sequence
TCGCGCGTTTCGGTGATGACGGTGAAAACCTCTGACACATGCAGCTCCCGGAGACGGTCACAGCTTGTCT
GTAAGCGGATGCCGGGAGCAGACAAGCCCGTCAGGGCGCGTCAGCGGGTGTTGGCGGGTGTCGGGGCTGG
CTTAACTATGCGGCATCAGAGCAGATTGTACTGAGAGTGCACCATATGCGGTGTGAAATACCGCACAGAT
GCGTAAGGAGAAAATACCGCATCAGGCGCCATTCGCCATTCAGGCTGCGCAACTGTTGGGAAGGGCGATC
GGTGCGGGCCTCTTCGCTATTACGCCAGCTGGCGAAAGGGGGATGTGCTGCAAGGCGATTAAGTTGGGTA
ACGCCAGGGTTTTCCCAGTCACGACGTTGTAAAACGACGGCCAGTGCCAAGCTTGCATGCCTGCAGGTCG
ACTCTAGAGGATCCCAAAACACTTGATACTGTATGAGCATACAGTATAATTGCTTCGGTACCGCTCTGCG
TTCCGTGCGATATGCGGGAGAGGTTCTAGCTACACCCTCTATAAAAAACTAATGGACGAGCTGTATCCTT
GGATACGGCCTTTTTTATGTTTTTCTAGAGCACCTTCCGAAAAAAGGTGTTTTTTTGCGTGAATTAGCTG
TAGCGATGTCTCTCGCGAATTCGTAATCATGTCATAGCTGTTTCCTGTGTGAAATTGTTATCCGCTCACA
ATTCCACACAACATACGAGCCGGAAGCATAAAGTGTAAAGCCTGGGGTGCCTAATGAGTGAGCTAACTCA
CATTAATTGCGTTGCGCTCACTGCCCGCTTTCCAGTCGGGAAACCTGTCGTGCCAGCTGCATTAATGAAT
CGGCCAACGCGCGGGGAGAGGCGGTTTGCGTATTGGGCGCTCTTCCGCTTCCTCGCTCACTGACTCGCTG
CGCTCGGTCGTTCGGCTGCGGCGAGCGGTATCAGCTCACTCAAAGGCGGTAATACGGTTATCCACAGAAT
CAGGGGATAACGCAGGAAAGAACATGTGAGCAAAAGGCCAGCAAAAGGCCAGGAACCGTAAAAAGGCCGC
GTTGCTGGCGTTTTTCCATAGGCTCCGCCCCCCTGACGAGCATCACAAAAATCGACGCTCAAGTCAGAGG
TGGCGAAACCCGACAGGACTATAAAGATACCAGGCGTTTCCCCCTGGAAGCTCCCTCGTGCGCTCTCCTG
TTCCGACCCTGCCGCTTACCGGATACCTGTCCGCCTTTCTCCCTTCGGGAAGCGTGGCGCTTTCTCATAG
CTCACGCTGTAGGTATCTCAGTTCGGTGTAGGTCGTTCGCTCCAAGCTGGGCTGTGTGCACGAACCCCCC
GTTCAGCCCGACCGCTGCGCCTTATCCGGTAACTATCGTCTTGAGTCCAACCCGGTAAGACACGACTTAT
CGCCACTGGCAGCAGCCACTGGTAACAGGATTAGCAGAGCGAGGTATGTAGGCGGTGCTACAGAGTTCTT
GAAGTGGTGGCCTAACTACGGCTACACTAGAAGGACAGTATTTGGTATCTGCGCTCTGCTGAAGCCAGTT
ACCTTCGGAAAAAGAGTTGGTAGCTCTTGATCCGGCAAACAAACCACCGCTGGTAGCGGTGGTTTTTTTG
TTTGCAAGCAGCAGATTACGCGCAGAAAAAAAGGATCTCAAGAAGATCCTTTGATCTTTTCTACGGGGTC
TGACGCTCAGTGGAACGAAAACTCACGTTAAGGGATTTTGGTCATGAGATTATCAAAAAGGATCTTCACC
TAGATCCTTTTAAATTAAAAATGAAGTTTTAAATCAATCTAAAGTATATATGAGTAAACTTGGTCTGACA
GTTACCAATGCTTAATCAGTGAGGCACCTATCTCAGCGATCTGTCTATTTCGTTCATCCATAGTTGCCTG
ACTCCCCGTCGTGTAGATAACTACGATACGGGAGGGCTTACCATCTGGCCCCAGTGCTGCAATGATACCG
CGAGACCCACGCTCACCGGCTCCAGATTTATCAGCAATAAACCAGCCAGCCGGAAGGGCCGAGCGCAGAA
GTGGTCCTGCAACTTTATCCGCCTCCATCCAGTCTATTAATTGTTGCCGGGAAGCTAGAGTAAGTAGTTC
GCCAGTTAATAGTTTGCGCAACGTTGTTGCCATTGCTACAGGCATCGTGGTGTCACGCTCGTCGTTTGGT
ATGGCTTCATTCAGCTCCGGTTCCCAACGATCAAGGCGAGTTACATGATCCCCCATGTTGTGCAAAAAAG
CGGTTAGCTCCTTCGGTCCTCCGATCGTTGTCAGAAGTAAGTTGGCCGCAGTGTTATCACTCATGGTTAT
GGCAGCACTGCATAATTCTCTTACTGTCATGCCATCCGTAAGATGCTTTTCTGTGACTGGTGAGTACTCA
ACCAAGTCATTCTGAGAATAGTGTATGCGGCGACCGAGTTGCTCTTGCCCGGCGTCAATACGGGATAATA
CCGCGCCACATAGCAGAACTTTAAAAGTGCTCATCATTGGAAAACGTTCTTCGGGGCGAAAACTCTCAAG
GATCTTACCGCTGTTGAGATCCAGTTCGATGTAACCCACTCGTGCACCCAACTGATCTTCAGCATCTTTT
ACTTTCACCAGCGTTTCTGGGTGAGCAAAAACAGGAAGGCAAAATGCCGCAAAAAAGGGAATAAGGGCGA
CACGGAAATGTTGAATACTCATACTCTTCCTTTTTCAATATTATTGAAGCATTTATCAGGGTTATTGTCT
CATGAGCGGATACATATTTGAATGTATTTAGAAAAATAAACAAATAGGGGTTCCGCGCACATTTCCCCGA
AAAGTGCCACCTGACGTCTAAGAAACCATTATTATCATGACATTAACCTATAAAAATAGGCGTATCACGA
GGCCCTTTCGTC
Features (pLannotate 1.2.2; 12 found; start..end, strand, type, name):
    137..236     +  misc_feature   bom (fragment): basis of mobility region from pBR322
    242..396     -  CDS            lacZα (fragment): LacZα fragment of β-galactosidase; lacZ fragment
    399..435     -  misc_feature   MCS (fragment): pUC18/19 multiple cloning site
    599..616     -  promoter       CeU6 promoter (fragment): promoter for the C. elegans R07E5.16 U6 snRNA gene (Dickinson et al., 2013)
    685..701     -  protein_bind   lac operator: The lac repressor binds to the lac operator to inhibit transcription in E. coli. This inhibition can be relieved by adding lactose or isopropyl-β-D-thiogalactopyranoside (IPTG). lac repressor encoded by lacI
    709..739     -  promoter       lac promoter: promoter for the E. coli lac operon
    754..775     -  protein_bind   CAP binding site: CAP binding activates transcription in the presence of cAMP. E. coli catabolite activator protein
    788..880     -  CDS            lacI (fragment): lac repressor; lacI; The lac repressor binds to the lac operator to inhibit transcription in E. coli. This inhibition can be relieved by adding lactose or isopropyl-β-D-thiogalactopyranoside (IPTG).
   1063..1651    -  rep_origin     ori: high-copy-number ColE1/pMB1/pBR322/pUC origin of replication
   1822..2682    -  CDS            AmpR: β-lactamase; bla; confers resistance to ampicillin, carbenicillin, and related antibiotics
   2683..2787    -  promoter       AmpR promoter: bla
   2882..35      +  CDS            rop (fragment) (across the origin): Rop protein, which maintains plasmids at low copy number; rop
