[The description below was written by a language model from this plasmid's Addgene catalogue record and pLannotate feature annotations shown in this document.]
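Description:
pVR2-m5 is a small (about 2.9 kb) bacterial plasmid built on the pUC18 cloning vector. It is propagated in E. coli through the high-copy ColE1/pUC-type origin of replication and selected with ampicillin via the β-lactamase (AmpR) gene and its native promoter. The feature table also shows the usual pUC remnants: the lac promoter, lac operator and CAP binding site, a lacZα fragment interrupted by the cloning site, and short lacI, bom and rop fragments. An 18-nt hit annotated as a C. elegans U6 promoter fragment lies within the insert region and is most likely a chance match, not a functional element.

The payload, which the automated annotation does not itself label, consists of two adjacent pieces cloned into the polylinker. A 42 bp E. coli recA promoter sits between BamHI and KpnI. It is followed, between KpnI and EcoRI, by a 163 bp segment made up of a stretch lacking A residues and the 5′ UTR of the Bacillus subtilis queC gene, which contains the preQ1 riboswitch. An initially transcribed region lacking one nucleotide is a standard device for halting RNA polymerase by omitting that nucleotide, which gives synchronized elongation complexes, although the record does not state this purpose explicitly.

This variant differs from the parental pVR2 by the insertion of a single U immediately after the riboswitch aptamer, between positions 39 and 40 of the annotated RNA. That change alters the spacing between the aptamer and the downstream sequence. According to the associated publication title, the construct belongs to a study of how ligand binding couples riboswitch folding to transcriptional pausing, where it presumably serves as a transcription template.
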