Addgene plasmid #84724: pVR2-m5
Purpose: pVR2 but with an insertion of 1 U immediately following the riboswitch aptamer
Depositing lab: Nils Walter. Depositing organization: University of Michigan. Publication: Ligand Modulates Cross-Coupling between Riboswitch Folding and Transcriptional Pausing. Widom JR, Nedialkov YA, Rai V, Hayes RL, Brooks CL 3rd, Artsimovitch I, Walter NG. Mol Cell. 2018 Nov 1;72(3):541-552.e6. doi: 10.1016/j.molcel.2018.08.046. PubMed 30388413.
Backbone
  Vector backbone: pUC18
  Backbone manufacturer: ThermoFisher Scientific
  Backbone size w/o insert (bp): 2686
  Total vector size (bp): 2882
  Vector type: Bacterial Expression
Growth in bacteria
  Bacterial resistance: Ampicillin, 100 μg/mL
  Growth temperature: 37°C
  Growth strain: DH5alpha
  Copy number: Unknown
Gene/Insert 1
  Gene/Insert name: E. coli RecA promoter
  Species: E. coli
  Insert size (bp): 42
  GenBank ID: NC_000913.3 (2,823,819..2,823,860) NC_000913.3
  Cloning method: Restriction Enzyme; 5′ cloning site BamHI (not destroyed); 3′ cloning site KpnI (not destroyed)
  Sequencing primers: 5′ TGTAAAACGACGGCCAGT
Gene/Insert 2
  Gene/Insert name: stretch lacking A's followed by 5' UTR of queC gene (alt name: preQ1 riboswitch)
  Species: Bacillus subtilis
  Insert size (bp): 163
  Mutation: insertion of 1 U between positions 39 and 40 of annotated "BSU_misc_RNA_22"
  GenBank ID: NC_000964.3 (1,439,265..1,439,415) NC_000964.3
  Cloning method: Restriction Enzyme; 5′ cloning site KpnI (not destroyed); 3′ cloning site EcoRI (not destroyed)
  Sequencing primers: 5′ TGTAAAACGACGGCCAGT
Resource information
  A portion of this plasmid was derived from a plasmid made by: Catherine Eichhorn at the University of Michigan
Terms and licenses: Academic/Nonprofit Terms; Industry Terms: Not Available to Industry
How to cite: pVR2-m5 was a gift from Nils Walter (Addgene plasmid # 84724 ; http://n2t.net/addgene:84724 ; RRID:Addgene_84724)
