>Addgene plasmid #84724 | pVR2-m5 | depositor partial sequence | sequence record 162512 | M13 forward primer, covers promoter and region encoding riboswitch
CGCNNCNGTCGNTCTAGAGGTACCCAAAACACTTGATACTGTATGAGCATACAGTATAATTGCTTCGGTA
CCGCTCTGCGTTCCGTGCGATATGCGGGAGAGGTTCTAGCTACACCCTCTATAAAAAACTAATGGACGAG
CTGTATCCTTGGATACGGCCTTTTTTATGTTTTTCTAGAGCACCTTCCGAAAAAAGGTGTTTTTTTGCGT
GAATTAGCTGTAGCGATGTCTCTCGCGAATTCGTAATCATGTCATAGCTGTTTCCTGTGTGAAATTGTTA
TCCGCTCACAATTCCACACAACATACGAGCCGGAAGCATAAAGTGTAAAGCCTGGGGTGCCTAATGAGTG
AGCTAACTCACATTAATTGCGTTGCGCTCACTGCCCGCTTTCCAGTCGGGAAACCTGTCGTGCCAGCTGC
ATTAATGAATCGGCCAACGCGCGGGGAGAGGCGGTTTGCGTATTGGGCGCTCTTCCGCTTCCTCGCTCAC
TGACTCGCTGCGCTCGGTCGTTCGGCTGCGGCGAGCGGTATCAGCTCACTCAAAGGCGGTAATACGGTTA
TCCACAGAATCAGGGGATAACGCAGGAAAGAACATGTGAGCAAAAGGCCAGCAAAAGGCCAGGAACCGTA
AAAAGGCCGCGTTGCTGGCGTTTTTCCATAGGCTCCGCCCCCCTGACGAGCATCACAAAAATCGACGCTC
AAGTCAGAGGTGGCGAAACCCGACAGGACTATAAAGATACCAGGCGTTTCCCCCTGGAAGCTCCCTCGTG
CGCTCTCCTGTTCCGACCCTGCCGCTTACCGGATACCTGTCCGCCTTTCTCCCTTTCGGGAAGCGTGGCG
CTTTCTCATAGCTCACGCTGTAGGTATCTCAGTTCGGTGTAGGTCGTTCGCTCCAAGCTGGGCTGTGTGC
ACGAACCCCCCCGGTTCAGCCCCGACCGCTGCGCCTTATCCGGTAACTATCGTCTTGAGTCCAANCCCGG
TAAGACACGACTTATCGGCCACTGGGCAGCAGCCACTGGGTAACAGGNATTNAGCANAACCGAGGTATGT
NGGCGGTGCTACAAANTTTCTTGNAAGNGGGNGGCCTAACTACGGCTACCCTANAAAAANNGTNATTTGG
GTATCNTGCGCNNCTGNCTGAAAACCAGGTTACCTTNCGGAAAAAAAANTTGGTANNCTTCTTTGAATCC
GGNAAAAAAAAACCACCCGCTGGGTAACGGGTGGTTTTTTTNTTTNGCAANCNNNCAAAATTACCCCCNC
AAAAAAAAAGGNATCNCAAAAAAAATCCTTTNGAATTTTTTTCTNACNGGGGNTCTGGACCCCNCCANGG
AANAAAAAATCCCCNNTNAAGGGAATTTTGGGCCTGNNAAATTTTCAAAAAGGGAATNTTCCCCCAAAAC
CCTTTTTANATNAAAAAGGAAATTTTTAANCCNNCCAAATTTTNTGGGAAAAANCTGGTTTGAANGTTAC
AAGGTTTAATNGNGGGGGCCCNTTNCNNAGAATGGGTTNNTNGTCTCCAAAANNGNNGAANCCCNCGGGG
NAAAANCACAAAGGGGGGGTTNACCTCGCCCCNNNGTTNAA
