>Addgene plasmid #84724 | pVR2-m5 | addgene partial sequence | sequence record 167506 | M13pUC-Fwd 5'-CCCAGTCACGACGTTGTAAAACG-3'
GCATGCCTGCAGGTCGACTCTAGAGGATCCCAAAACACTTGATACTGTATGAGCATACAGTATAATTGCT
TCGGTACCGCTCTGCGTTCCGTGCGATATGCGGGAGAGGTTCTAGCTACACCCTCTATAAAAAACTAATG
GACGAGCTGTATCCTTGGATACGGCCTTTTTTATGTTTTTCTAGAGCACCTTCCGAAAAAAGGTGTTTTT
TTGCGTGAATTAGCTGTAGCGATGTCTCTCGCGAATTCGTAATCATGTCATAGCTGTTTCCTGTGTGAAA
TTGTTATCCGCTCACAATTCCACACAACATACGAGCCGGAAGCATAAAGTGTAAAGCCTGGGGTGCCTAA
TGAGTGAGCTAACTCACATTAATTGCGTTGCGCTCACTGCCCGCTTTCCAGTCGGGAAACCTGTCGTGCC
AGCTGCATTAATGAATCGGCCAACGCGCGGGGAGAGGCGGTTTGCGTATTGGGCGCTCTTCCGCTTCCTC
GCTCACTGACTCGCTGCGCTCGGTCGTTCGGCTGCGGCGAGCGGTATCAGCTCACTCAAAGGCGGTAATA
CGGTTATCCACAGAATCAGGGGATAACGCAGGAAAGAACATGTGAGCAAAAGGCCAGCAAAAGGCCAGGA
ACCGTAAAAAGGCCGCGTTGCTGGCGTTTTTCCATAGGCTCCGCCCCCCTGACGAGCATCACAAAAATCG
ACGCTCAAGTCAGAGGTGGCGAAACCCGACAGGACTATAAAGATACCAGGCGTTTCCCCCTGGAAGCTCC
CTCGTGCGCTCTCCTGTTCCGACCCTGCCGCTTACCGGATACCTGTCCGCCTTTCTCCCTTCGGGAAGCG
TGGCGCTTTCTCATAGCTCACGCTGTAGGTATCTCAGTTCGGTGTAGGTCGTTCGCTCCAAGCTGGGCTG
TGTGCACGAACCCCCCGTTCAGCCCGACCGCTGCGCCTTATCCGGTAACTATCGTCTTGAGTCCAACCCG
GTAAGA
