>Addgene plasmid #84724 | pVR2-m5 | addgene partial sequence | sequence record 167507 | Tac-promoter 5'-GAGCGGATAACAATTTCACACAGG-3'
TTCGCGAGAGACATCGCTACAGCTAATTCACGCAAAAAAACACCTTTTTTCGGAAGGTGCTCTAGAAAAA
CATAAAAAAGGCCGTATCCAAGGATACAGCTCGTCCATTAGTTTTTTATAGAGGGTGTAGCTAGAACCTC
TCCCGCATATCGCACGGAACGCAGAGCGGTACCGAAGCAATTATACTGTATGCTCATACAGTATCAAGTG
TTTTGGGATCCTCTAGAGTCGACCTGCAGGCATGCAAGCTTGGCACTGGCCGTCGTTTTACAACGTCGTG
ACTGGGAAAACCCTGGCGTTACCCAACTTAATCGCCTTGCAGCACATCCCCCTTTCGCCAGCTGGCGTAA
TAGCGAAGAGGCCCGCACCGATCGCCCTTCCCAACAGTTGCGCAGCCTGAATGGCGAATGGCGCCTGATG
CGGTATTTTCTCCTTACGCATCTGTGCGGTATTTCACACCGCATATGGTGCACTCTCAGTACAATCTGCT
CTGATGCCGCATAGTTAAGCCAGCCCCGACACCCGCCAACACCCGCTGACGCGCCCTGACGGGCTTGTCT
GCTCCCGGCATCCGCTTACAGACAAGCTGTGACCGTCTCCGGGAGCTGCATGTGTCAGAGGTTTTCACCG
TCATCACCGAAACGCGCGAGACGAAAGGGCCTCGTGATACGCCTATTTTTATAGGTTAATGTCATGATAA
TAATGGTTTCTTAGACGTCAGGTGGCACTTTTCGGGGAAATGTGCGCGGAACCCCTATTTGTTTATTTTT
CTAAATACATTCAAATATGTATCCGCTCATGAGACAATAACCCTGATAAATGCTTCAATAATATTGAAAA
AGGAAGAGTATGAGTATTCAACATTTCCGTGTCGCCCTTATTCCCTTTTTTGCGGCATTTTGCCTTCCTG
TTTTTGCTCACCCAGAAACGCTGGTGAAAGTAAAAGATGCTGA
